>Addgene plasmid #178822 | HT103_FCMV_QuasAr6a_Citrine | addgene full sequence | sequence record 353313 | Addgene NGS Result
GTCGACGGATCGGGAGATCTCCCGATCCCCTATGGTGCACTCTCAGTACAATCTGCTCTGATGCCGCATA
GTTAAGCCAGTATCTGCTCCCTGCTTGTGTGTTGGAGGTCGCTGAGTAGTGCGCGAGCAAAATTTAAGCT
ACAACAAGGCAAGGCTTGACCGACAATTGCATGAAGAATCTGCTTAGGGTTAGGCGTTTTGCGCTGCTTC
GCGATGTACGGGCCAGATATACGCGTTGACATTGATTATTGACTAGTTATTAATAGTAATCAATTACGGG
GTCATTAGTTCATAGCCCATATATGGAGTTCCGCGTTACATAACTTACGGTAAATGGCCCGCCTGGCTGA
CCGCCCAACGACCCCCGCCCATTGACGTCAATAATGACGTATGTTCCCATAGTAACGCCAATAGGGACTT
TCCATTGACGTCAATGGGTGGAGTATTTACGGTAAACTGCCCACTTGGCAGTACATCAAGTGTATCATAT
GCCAAGTACGCCCCCTATTGACGTCAATGACGGTAAATGGCCCGCCTGGCATTATGCCCAGTACATGACC
TTATGGGACTTTCCTACTTGGCAGTACATCTACGTATTAGTCATCGCTATTACCATGGTGATGCGGTTTT
GGCAGTACATCAATGGGCGTGGATAGCGGTTTGACTCACGGGGATTTCCAAGTCTCCACCCCATTGACGT
CAATGGGAGTTTGTTTTGGCACCAAAATCAACGGGACTTTCCAAAATGTCGTAACAACTCCGCCCCATTG
ACGCAAATGGGCGGTAGGCGTGTACGGTGGGAGGTCTATATAAGCAGCGCGTTTTGCCTGTACTGGGTCT
CTCTGGTTAGACCAGATCTGAGCCTGGGAGCTCTCTGGCTAACTAGGGAACCCACTGCTTAAGCCTCAAT
AAAGCTTGCCTTGAGTGCTTCAAGTAGTGTGTGCCCGTCTGTTGTGTGACTCTGGTAACTAGAGATCCCT
CAGACCCTTTTAGTCAGTGTGGAAAATCTCTAGCAGTGGCGCCCGAACAGGGACTTGAAAGCGAAAGGGA
AACCAGAGGAGCTCTCTCGACGCAGGACTCGGCTTGCTGAAGCGCGCACGGCAAGAGGCGAGGGGCGGCG
ACTGGTGAGTACGCCAAAAATTTTGACTAGCGGAGGCTAGAAGGAGAGAGATGGGTGCGAGAGCGTCAGT
ATTAAGCGGGGGAGAATTAGATCGCGATGGGAAAAAATTCGGTTAAGGCCAGGGGGAAAGAAAAAATATA
AATTAAAACATATAGTATGGGCAAGCAGGGAGCTAGAACGATTCGCAGTTAATCCTGGCCTGTTAGAAAC
ATCAGAAGGCTGTAGACAAATACTGGGACAGCTACAACCATCCCTTCAGACAGGATCAGAAGAACTTAGA
TCATTATATAATACAGTAGCAACCCTCTATTGTGTGCATCAAAGGATAGAGATAAAAGACACCAAGGAAG
CTTTAGACAAGATAGAGGAAGAGCAAAACAAAAGTAAGACCACCGCACAGCAAGCGGCCGCTGATCTTCA
GACCTGGAGGAGGAGATATGAGGGACAATTGGAGAAGTGAATTATATAAATATAAAGTAGTAAAAATTGA
ACCATTAGGAGTAGCACCCACCAAGGCAAAGAGAAGAGTGGTGCAGAGAGAAAAAAGAGCAGTGGGAATA
GGAGCTTTGTTCCTTGGGTTCTTGGGAGCAGCAGGAAGCACTATGGGCGCAGCGTCAATGACGCTGACGG
TACAGGCCAGACAATTATTGTCTGGTATAGTGCAGCAGCAGAACAATTTGCTGAGGGCTATTGAGGCGCA
ACAGCATCTGTTGCAACTCACAGTCTGGGGCATCAAGCAGCTCCAGGCAAGAATCCTGGCTGTGGAAAGA
TACCTAAAGGATCAACAGCTCCTGGGGATTTGGGGTTGCTCTGGAAAACTCATTTGCACCACTGCTGTGC
CTTGGAATGCTAGTTGGAGTAATAAATCTCTGGAACAGATTTGGAATCACACGACCTGGATGGAGTGGGA
CAGAGAAATTAACAATTACACAAGCTTAATACACTCCTTAATTGAAGAATCGCAAAACCAGCAAGAAAAG
AATGAACAAGAATTATTGGAATTAGATAAATGGGCAAGTTTGTGGAATTGGTTTAACATAACAAATTGGC
TGTGGTATATAAAATTATTCATAATGATAGTAGGAGGCTTGGTAGGTTTAAGAATAGTTTTTGCTGTACT
TTCTATAGTGAATAGAGTTAGGCAGGGATATTCACCATTATCGTTTCAGACCCACCTCCCAACCCCGAGG
GGACCCGACAGGCCCGAAGGAATAGAAGAAGAAGGTGGAGAGAGAGACAGAGACAGATCCATTCGATTAG
TGAACGGATCGGCACTGCGTGCGCCAATTCTGCAGACAAATGGCAGTATTCATCCACAATTTTAAAAGAA
AAGGGGGGATTGGGGGGTACAGTGCAGGGGAAAGAATAGTAGACATAATAGCAACAGACATACAAACTAA
AGAATTACAAAAACAAATTACAAAAATTCAAAATTTTCGGGTTTATTACAGGGACAGCAGAGATCCAGTT
TGGTTAATTAAGCTTGGGAGTTCCGCGTTACATAACTTACGGTAAATGGCCCGCCTGGCTGACCGCCCAA
CGACCCCCGCCCATTGACGTCAATAATGACGTATGTTCCCATAGTAACGCCAATAGGGACTTTCCATTGA
CGTCAATGGGTGGAGCATTTACGGTAAACTGCCCACTTGGCAGTACATCAAGTGTATCATATGCCAAGTA
CGCCCCCTATTGACGTCAATGACGGTAAATGGCCCGCCTGGCATTATGCCCAGTACATGACCTTATGGGA
CTTTCCTACTTGGCAGTACATCTACGTATTAGTCATCGCTATTACCATGGTGATGCGGTTTTGGCAGTAC
ATCAATGGGCGTGGATAGCGGTTTGACTCACGGGGATTTCCAAGTCTCCACCCCATTGACGTCAATGGGA
GTTTGTTTTGGCACCAAAATCAACGGGACTTTCCAAAATGTCGTAACAACTCCGCCCCATTGACGCAAAT
GGGCGGTAGGCGTGTACGGTGGGAGGTCTATATAAGCAGAGCTCGTTTAGTGAACCGTCAGATCGCCTGG
AGACGCCATCCACGCTGTTTTGACCTCCATAGAAGACACCGACTCTAGAGGATCCATGGTTTCTATCGCA
CTGCAGGCTGGTTATGACCTCCTCGGAGATGGTAGACCTGAAAGTCTGTGGCTCGGAATTGGTACACTGC
TGATGCTGATCGGAACCTTCTACTTCCTGGTTAGAGCGGGCGGAGAGACTGACAAGGATGCACGGGAGTA
CTACGCAGTGACAATCCTGGTCAGCGGTATTGCCAGTGCAGCTTATCTGTCAATGTTCTTTGGTATTGGC
CTCACAGAGGTGCCAGTAGGTGGAGAGATCCTGAACATCTACTACGCAAGATACGCACAGTGGCTGCTGA
CTACACCACTGTTGCTGCTGCACCTGGCACTCCTGGCCAAAGTTGATAGAGTGACCATCGGCACTCTCGT
TGGCGGCGATGCTCTGATGATTGTCACAGGCCTGATAGGGACACTGTCACATACTGCCATTGCCAGATAC
TCTTGGTGCCTGTTCTCAACTATCTGTATGATCGTCGTTCTGTATGTCCTGGCCACTTCTCTGCGGTCAG
CCGCTAAGGAGAGAGGCCCAGAGGTTGCCTCAACCTTCAACATCCTCACCGCACTGGTTCTGGTCCTGTG
GACTGCTTACCCTATCATCTGGATTATCGGCACCGAGGGTGCCGGAGTTGTGGGCCTGGGAATCGAAACT
TTGCTGTTCATGGTGCTGGACGTCACCGCCAAGGTGGGCTTCGGTTTTATCCTGCTCAGGTCAAGAAGCA
TTCTGCAAGATACAGAAGCACCTGAACCTTCAGCTGGAGCTGATAAGAGTAGAATCACAAGCGAAGGCGA
GTACATCCCCCTGGATCAAATAGACATAAATGTAGTGAGCAAGGGCGAGGAGCTGTTCACCGGGGTGGTG
CCCATCCTGGTCGAGCTGGACGGCGACGTAAACGGCCACAAGTTCAGCGTGTCCGGCGAGGGCGAGGGCG
ATGCCACCTACGGCAAGCTGACCCTGAAGTTCATCTGCACCACCGGCAAGCTGCCCGTGCCCTGGCCCAC
CCTCGTGACCACCTTCGGCTACGGCCTGATGTGCTTCGCCCGCTACCCCGACCACATGAAGCAGCACGAC
TTCTTCAAGTCCGCCATGCCCGAAGGCTACGTCCAGGAGCGCACCATCTTCTTCAAGGACGACGGCAACT
ACAAGACCCGCGCCGAGGTGAAGTTCGAGGGCGACACCCTGGTGAACCGCATCGAGCTGAAGGGCATCGA
CTTCAAGGAGGACGGCAACATCCTGGGGCACAAGCTGGAGTACAACTACAACAGCCACAACGTCTATATC
ATGGCCGACAAGCAGAAGAACGGCATCAAGGTGAACTTCAAGATCCGCCACAACATCGAGGACGGCAGCG
TGCAGCTCGCCGACCACTACCAGCAGAACACCCCCATCGGCGACGGCCCCGTGCTGCTGCCCGACAACCA
CTACCTGAGCTACCAGTCCGCCCTGAGCAAAGACCCCAACGAGAAGCGCGATCACATGGTCCTGCTGGAG
TTCGTGACCGCCGCCGGGATCACTCTCGGCATGGACGAGCTGTACAAATCAAGGATCACCTCTGAGGGCG
AGTATATCCCTCTGGATCAGATCGACATTAACGTCGGTGGAAAATCCCGCATAACCTCTGAGGGCGAGTA
CATCCCTCTGGATCAAATCGATATAAACGTGGGGGGAAAAAGTCGAATCACTTCTGAGGGCGAGTATATA
CCCCTCGATCAGATTGACATCAATGTGGGGGGCTTTTGTTATGAGAATGAATAAGAATTCGATATCAAGC
TTATCGATAATCAACCTCTGGATTACAAAATTTGTGAAAGATTGACTGGTATTCTTAACTATGTTGCTCC
TTTTACGCTATGTGGATACGCTGCTTTAATGCCTTTGTATCATGCTATTGCTTCCCGTATGGCTTTCATT
TTCTCCTCCTTGTATAAATCCTGGTTGCTGTCTCTTTATGAGGAGTTGTGGCCCGTTGTCAGGCAACGTG
GCGTGGTGTGCACTGTGTTTGCTGACGCAACCCCCACTGGTTGGGGCATTGCCACCACCTGTCAGCTCCT
TTCCGGGACTTTCGCTTTCCCCCTCCCTATTGCCACGGCGGAACTCATCGCCGCCTGCCTTGCCCGCTGC
TGGACAGGGGCTCGGCTGTTGGGCACTGACAATTCCGTGGTGTTGTCGGGGAAATCATCGTCCTTTCCTT
GGCTGCTCGCCTGTGTTGCCACCTGGATTCTGCGCGGGACGTCCTTCTGCTACGTCCCTTCGGCCCTCAA
TCCAGCGGACCTTCCTTCCCGCGGCCTGCTGCCGGCTCTGCGGCCTCTTCCGCGTCTTCGCCTTCGCCCT
CAGACGAGTCGGATCTCCCTTTGGGCCGCCTCCCCGCATCGATACCGTCGACCTCGAGACCTAGAAAAAC
ATGGAGCAATCACAAGTAGCAATACAGCAGCTACCAATGCTGATTGTGCCTGGCTAGAAGCACAAGAGGA
GGAGGAGGTGGGTTTTCCAGTCACACCTCAGGTACCTTTAAGACCAATGACTTACAAGGCAGCTGTAGAT
CTTAGCCACTTTTTAAAAGAAAAGGGGGGACTGGAAGGGCTAATTCACTCCCAACGAAGACAAGATATCC
TTGATCTGTGGATCTACCACACACAAGGCTACTTCCCTGATTGGCAGAACTACACACCAGGGCCAGGGAT
CAGATATCCACTGACCTTTGGATGGTGCTACAAGCTAGTACCAGTTGAGCAAGAGAAGGTAGAAGAAGCC
AATGAAGGAGAGAACACCCGCTTGTTACACCCTGTGAGCCTGCATGGGATGGATGACCCGGAGAGAGAAG
TATTAGAGTGGAGGTTTGACAGCCGCCTAGCATTTCATCACATGGCCCGAGAGCTGCATCCGGACTGTAC
TGGGTCTCTCTGGTTAGACCAGATCTGAGCCTGGGAGCTCTCTGGCTAACTAGGGAACCCACTGCTTAAG
CCTCAATAAAGCTTGCCTTGAGTGCTTCAAGTAGTGTGTGCCCGTCTGTTGTGTGACTCTGGTAACTAGA
GATCCCTCAGACCCTTTTAGTCAGTGTGGAAAATCTCTAGCAGGGCCCGTTTAAACCCGCTGATCAGCCT
CGACTGTGCCTTCTAGTTGCCAGCCATCTGTTGTTTGCCCCTCCCCCGTGCCTTCCTTGACCCTGGAAGG
TGCCACTCCCACTGTCCTTTCCTAATAAAATGAGGAAATTGCATCGCATTGTCTGAGTAGGTGTCATTCT
ATTCTGGGGGGTGGGGTGGGGCAGGACAGCAAGGGGGAGGATTGGGAAGACAATAGCAGGCATGCTGGGG
ATGCGGTGGGCTCTATGGCTTCTGAGGCGGAAAGAACCAGCTGGGGCTCTAGGGGGTATCCCC
[124 nt withheld, positions 6574-6697]
C
[91 nt withheld, positions 6699-6789]
A
[49 nt withheld, positions 6791-6839]
CCTTTGACGTTGGAGTCCACGTTCTTT
[37 nt withheld, positions 6867-6903]
ACCCTATCTCGGTCTATTCTTTTGATTTATAAGGGATTTTGCCGATTTCGGCCTATTGGTTAAAAAATGA
GCTGATTTAACAAAAATTTAACGCGAATTAATTCTGTGGAATGTGTGTCAGTTAGGGTGTGGAAAGTCCC
CAGGCTCCCCAGCAGGCAGAAGTATGCAAAGCATGCATCTCAATTAGTCAGCAACCAGGTGTGGAAAGTC
CCCAGGCTCCCCAGCAGGCAGAAGTATGCAAAGCATGCATCTCAATTAGTCAGCAACCATAGTCCCGCCC
CTAACTCCGCCCATCCCGCCCCTAACTCCGCCCAGTTCCGCCCATTCTCCGCCCCATGGCTGACTAATTT
TTTTTATTTATGCAGAGGCCGAGGCCGCCTCTGCCTCTGAGCTATTCCAGAAGTAGTGAGGAGGCTTTTT
TGGAGGCCTAGGCTTTTGCAAAAAGCTCCCGGGAGCTTGTATATCCATTTTCGGATCTGATCAGCACGTG
TTGACAATTAATCATCGGCATAGTATATCGGCATAGTATAATACGACAAGGTGAGGAACTAAACCATGGC
CAAGTTGACCAGTGCCGTTCCGGTGCTCACCGCGCGCGACGTCGCCGGAGCGGTCGAGTTCTGGACCGAC
CGGCTCGGGTTCTCCCGGGACTTCGTGGAGGACGACTTCGCCGGTGTGGTCCGGGACGACGTGACCCTGT
TCATCAGCGCGGTCCAGGACCAGGTGGTGCCGGACAACACCCTGGCCTGGGTGTGGGTGCGCGGCCTGGA
CGAGCTGTACGCCGAGTGGTCGGAGGTCGTGTCCACGAACTTCCGGGACGCCTCCGGGCCGGCCATGACC
GAGATCGGCGAGCAGCCGTGGGGGCGGGAGTTCGCCCTGCGCGACCCGGCCGGCAACTGCGTGCACTTCG
TGGCCGAGGAGCAGGACTGACACGTGCTACGAGATTTCGATTCCACCGCCGCCTTCTATGAAAGGTTGGG
CTTCGGAATCGTTTTCCGGGACGCCGGCTGGATGATCCTCCAGCGCGGGGATCTCATGCTGGAGTTCTTC
GCCCACCCCAACTTGTTTATTGCAGCTTATAATGGTTACAAATAAAGCAATAGCATCACAAATTTCACAA
ATAAAGCATTTTTTTCACTGCATTCTAGTTGTGGTTTGTCCAAACTCATCAATGTATCTTATCATGTCTG
TATACCGTCGACCTCTAGCTAGAGCTTGGCGTAATCATGGTCATAGCTGTTTCCTGTGTGAAATTGTTAT
CCGCTCACAATTCCACACAACATACGAGCCGGAAGCATAAAGTGTAAAGCCTGGGGTGCCTAATGAGTGA
GCTAACTCACATTAATTGCGTTGCGCTCACTGCCCGCTTTCCAGTCGGGAAACCTGTCGTGCCAGCTGCA
TTAATGAATCGGCCAACGCGCGGGGAGAGGCGGTTTGCGTATTGGGCGCTCTTCCGCTTCCTCGCTCACT
GACTCGCTGCGCTCGGTCGTTCGGCTGCGGCGAGCGGTATCAGCTCACTCAAAGGCGGTAATACGGTTAT
CCACAGAATCAGGGGATAACGCAGGAAAGAACATGTGAGCAAAAGGCCAGCAAAAGGCCAGGAACCGTAA
AAAGGCCGCGTTGCTGGCGTTTTTCCATAGGCTCCGCCCCCCTGACGAGCATCACAAAAATCGACGCTCA
AGTCAGAGGTGGCGAAACCCGACAGGACTATAAAGATACCAGGCGTTTCCCCCTGGAAGCTCCCTCGTGC
GCTCTCCTGTTCCGACCCTGCCGCTTACCGGATACCTGTCCGCCTTTCTCCCTTCGGGAAGCGTGGCGCT
TTCTCATAGCTCACGCTGTAGGTATCTCAGTTCGGTGTAGGTCGTTCGCTCCAAGCTGGGCTGTGTGCAC
GAACCCCCCGTTCAGCCCGACCGCTGCGCCTTATCCGGTAACTATCGTCTTGAGTCCAACCCGGTAAGAC
ACGACTTATCGCCACTGGCAGCAGCCACTGGTAACAGGATTAGCAGAGCGAGGTATGTAGGCGGTGCTAC
AGAGTTCTTGAAGTGGTGGCCTAACTACGGCTACACTAGAAGAACAGTATTTGGTATCTGCGCTCTGCTG
AAGCCAGTTACCTTCGGAAAAAGAGTTGGTAGCTCTTGATCCGGCAAACAAACCACCGCTGGTAGCGGTG
GTTTTTTTGTTTGCAAGCAGCAGATTACGCGCAGAAAAAAAGGATCTCAAGAAGATCCTTTGATCTTTTC
TACGGGGTCTGACGCTCAGTGGAACGAAAACTCACGTTAAGGGATTTTGGTCATGAGATTATCAAAAAGG
ATCTTCACCTAGATCCTTTTAAATTAAAAATGAAGTTTTAAATCAATCTAAAGTATATATGAGTAAACTT
GGTCTGACAGTTACCAATGCTTAATCAGTGAGGCACCTATCTCAGCGATCTGTCTATTTCGTTCATCCAT
AGTTGCCTGACTCCCCGTCGTGTAGATAACTACGATACGGGAGGGCTTACCATCTGGCCCCAGTGCTGCA
ATGATACCGCGAGACCCACGCTCACCGGCTCCAGATTTATCAGCAATAAACCAGCCAGCCGGAAGGGCCG
AGCGCAGAAGTGGTCCTGCAACTTTATCCGCCTCCATCCAGTCTATTAATTGTTGCCGGGAAGCTAGAGT
AAGTAGTTCGCCAGTTAATAGTTTGCGCAACGTTGTTGCCATTGCTACAGGCATCGTGGTGTCACGCTCG
TCGTTTGGTATGGCTTCATTCAGCTCCGGTTCCCAACGATCAAGGCGAGTTACATGATCCCCCATGTTGT
GCAAAAAAGCGGTTAGCTCCTTCGGTCCTCCGATCGTTGTCAGAAGTAAGTTGGCCGCAGTGTTATCACT
CATGGTTATGGCAGCACTGCATAATTCTCTTACTGTCATGCCATCCGTAAGATGCTTTTCTGTGACTGGT
GAGTACTCAACCAAGTCATTCTGAGAATAGTGTATGCGGCGACCGAGTTGCTCTTGCCCGGCGTCAATAC
GGGATAATACCGCGCCACATAGCAGAACTTTAAAAGTGCTCATCATTGGAAAACGTTCTTCGGGGCGAAA
ACTCTCAAGGATCTTACCGCTGTTGAGATCCAGTTCGATGTAACCCACTCGTGCACCCAACTGATCTTCA
GCATCTTTTACTTTCACCAGCGTTTCTGGGTGAGCAAAAACAGGAAGGCAAAATGCCGCAAAAAAGGGAA
TAAGGGCGACACGGAAATGTTGAATACTCATACTCTTCCTTTTTCAATATTATTGAAGCATTTATCAGGG
TTATTGTCTCATGAGCGGATACATATTTGAATGTATTTAGAAAAATAAACAAATAGGGGTTCCGCGCACA
TTTCCCCGAAAAGTGCCACCTGAC
Features (pLannotate 1.2.2; 33 found; start..end, strand, type, name):
     31..83      -  misc_feature   bom (fragment): basis of mobility region from pBR322
    238..617     +  enhancer       CMV enhancer: human cytomegalovirus immediate early enhancer
    618..817     +  promoter       CMV promoter: human cytomegalovirus (CMV) immediate early promoter
    835..1015    +  LTR            5' LTR (truncated): truncated 5' long terminal repeat (LTR) from HIV-1
   1062..1187    +  misc_feature   HIV-1 Ψ: packaging signal of human immunodeficiency virus type 1
   1171..1534    +  CDS            HIV-1 gag (fragment): gag protein from human immunodeficiency virus 1; gag
   1680..1913    +  misc_feature   RRE: The Rev response element (RRE) of HIV-1 allows for Rev-dependent mRNA export from the nucleus to the cytoplasm.
   2290..2390    +  CDS            Rev (fragment): human immunodeficiency virus 1 (HIV-1) Rev protein; rev; enhances nuclear export of unspliced and incompletely spliced viral mRNAs
   2440..2557    +  misc_feature   cPPT/CTS: central polypurine tract and central termination sequence of HIV-1
   2616..2919    +  enhancer       CMV enhancer: human cytomegalovirus immediate early enhancer
   2920..3123    +  promoter       CMV promoter: human cytomegalovirus (CMV) immediate early promoter
   3215..3970    +  CDS            aop3: BACR3_HALSD - Experimental evidence at protein level: Swiss-Prot protein existence level 1. Light-driven proton pump. From Halorubrum sodomense.
   3965..4024    +  CDS            KCNJ2 (fragment): KCNJ2_HUMAN - Also known as IRK1. Experimental evidence at protein level: Swiss-Prot protein existence level 1. Probably participates in establishing action potential waveform and excitability of neuronal and muscle tissues. Inward rectifier potassium channels are characterized by a greater tendency to allow potassium to flow into the cell rather than out of it. Their voltage dependence is regulated by the concentration of extracellular potassium; as external potassium is raised, the voltage range of the channel opening shifts to more positive voltages. The inward rectification is mainly due t
   4025..4738    +  CDS            Citrine: Citrine is a basic (constitutively fluorescent) yellow fluorescent protein published in 2001, derived from Aequorea victoria. It has moderate acid sensitivity.
   4955..4979    +  misc_feature   MCS (fragment): pBluescript multiple cloning site
   4979..5567    +  misc_feature   WPRE: woodchuck hepatitis virus posttranscriptional regulatory element
   5504..6085    +  CDS            nef (fragment): NEF_HV1H2 - Experimental evidence at protein level: Swiss-Prot protein existence level 1. Extracellular Nef protein targets CD4(+) T-lymphocytes for apoptosis by interacting with CXCR4 surface receptors. From Human immunodeficiency virus type 1 group M subtype B (isolate HXB2) (HIV-1).
   6092..6272    +  LTR            5' LTR (truncated): truncated 5' long terminal repeat (LTR) from HIV-1
   6304..6528    +  polyA_signal   bGH poly(A) signal: bovine growth hormone polyadenylation signal
   6532..6553    +  promoter       SV40 promoter (fragment): SV40 enhancer and early promoter
   6574..7002    +  rep_origin     f1 ori (sequence partly withheld): f1 bacteriophage origin of replication; arrow indicates direction of (+) strand synthesis
   7016..7345    +  promoter       SV40 promoter: SV40 enhancer and early promoter
   7393..7440    +  promoter       EM7 promoter: synthetic bacterial promoter&nbsp
   7459..7833    +  CDS            BleoR: antibiotic-binding protein; Sh ble from Streptoalloteichus hindustanus; confers resistance to bleomycin, phleomycin, and Zeocin™
   7843..7968    +  CDS            ble (fragment): BLE_KLEPN - Experimental evidence at protein level: Swiss-Prot protein existence level 1. Binding protein with a strong affinity to the bleomycin family of antibiotics. Binds to CL990; an antimitotic-antibiotic compound. From Klebsiella pneumoniae.
   7963..8084    +  polyA_signal   SV40 poly(A) signal: SV40 polyadenylation signal
   8157..8173    -  protein_bind   lac operator: The lac repressor binds to the lac operator to inhibit transcription in E. coli. This inhibition can be relieved by adding lactose or isopropyl-β-D-thiogalactopyranoside (IPTG). lac repressor encoded by lacI
   8181..8211    -  promoter       lac promoter: promoter for the E. coli lac operon
   8226..8247    -  protein_bind   CAP binding site: CAP binding activates transcription in the presence of cAMP. E. coli catabolite activator protein
   8260..8352    -  CDS            lacI (fragment): lac repressor; lacI; The lac repressor binds to the lac operator to inhibit transcription in E. coli. This inhibition can be relieved by adding lactose or isopropyl-β-D-thiogalactopyranoside (IPTG).
   8535..9123    -  rep_origin     ori: high-copy-number ColE1/pMB1/pBR322/pUC origin of replication
   9294..10154   -  CDS            AmpR: β-lactamase; bla; confers resistance to ampicillin, carbenicillin, and related antibiotics
  10155..10259   -  promoter       AmpR promoter: bla
