[The description below was written by a language model from this plasmid's Addgene catalogue record and pLannotate feature annotations shown in this document.]
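Description:
HT103_FCMV_QuasAr6a_Citrine is a roughly 10.3 kb lentiviral transfer plasmid, built on the FCMV backbone, for mammalian expression of the far-red genetically encoded voltage indicator QuasAr6a. It is propagated in E. coli through a high-copy ColE1/pUC-type origin with ampicillin resistance (AmpR under its own bla promoter), and it also carries an f1 origin. The viral genome is transcribed from a CMV enhancer/promoter fused to a truncated HIV-1 5' LTR. It contains the Ψ packaging signal with a partial gag sequence, the Rev response element for Rev-dependent nuclear export, and the cPPT/CTS. A truncated LTR annotated downstream of the payload serves as the 3' LTR and is followed by a bGH polyadenylation signal. This layout is typical of vectors that need packaging functions supplied in trans.

Within the viral unit, an internal CMV enhancer/promoter drives the synthetic 1,752 bp insert. The annotation identifies an archaerhodopsin-3-derived opsin (aop3 from Halorubrum sodomense), a short fragment of KCNJ2 (Kir2.1), and then Citrine fused at the C terminus. Kir2.1-derived motifs are commonly used to improve membrane trafficking of microbial opsins, although the record does not state that role here. Citrine serves as a yellow fluorescent expression tag for locating expressing cells, while the opsin reports membrane voltage. A WPRE downstream of the fusion enhances transcript stability and expression. Outside the LTRs, an SV40 promoter/EM7 promoter–BleoR cassette with an SV40 poly(A) signal confers Zeocin resistance. Given that position, the marker would apply to transfected cells rather than virally transduced ones. The construct is suited to transfection or lentiviral delivery for optical recording of membrane potential.
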