Addgene plasmid #178822: HT103_FCMV_QuasAr6a_Citrine
Purpose: Expresses an archaerhodopsin-derived genetically encoded voltage indicator QuasAr6a carrying a Citrine expression tag
Depositing lab: Adam Cohen. Depositing organization: Harvard University. Publication: Video-based pooled screening yields improved far-red genetically encoded voltage indicators. Tian H, Davis HC, Wong-Campos JD, Park P, Fan LZ, Gmeiner B, Begum S, Werley CA, Borja GB, Upadhyay H, Shah H, Jacques J, Qi Y, Parot V, Deisseroth K, Cohen AE. Nat Methods. 2023 Jul;20(7):1082-1094. doi: 10.1038/s41592-022-01743-5. Epub 2023 Jan 9. PubMed 36624211.
Backbone
  Vector backbone: FCMV
  Total vector size (bp): 10290
  Vector type: Mammalian Expression, Lentiviral
  Selectable markers: Zeocin
Growth in bacteria
  Bacterial resistance: Ampicillin, 100 μg/mL
  Growth temperature: 30°C
  Growth strain: NEB Stable
  Copy number: High Copy
Gene/Insert
  Gene/Insert name: QuasAr6a_Citrine
  Species: Synthetic
  Insert size (bp): 1752
  Promoter: CMV
  Tag / fusion protein: citrine (C terminal on insert)
  Cloning method: Gibson Cloning
  Sequencing primers: 5′ CMV-forward; 3′ WPRE-R
Terms and licenses: Academic/Nonprofit Terms; Industry Terms: Not Available to Industry
Depositor comments: Please visit https://doi.org/10.1101/2021.11.22.469481 for bioRxiv preprint.
How to cite: HT103_FCMV_QuasAr6a_Citrine was a gift from Adam Cohen (Addgene plasmid # 178822 ; http://n2t.net/addgene:178822 ; RRID:Addgene_178822)
